>Addgene plasmid #116239 | pHAGE-EGFR-E709_T710delinsD | addgene full sequence | sequence record 245931 | Addgene NGS Result
TGGAAGGGCTAATTCACTCCCAAAGAAGACAAGATATCCTTGATCTGTGGATCTACCACACACAAGGCTA
CTTCCCTGATTAGCAGAACTACACACCAGGGCCAGGGGTCAGATATCCACTGACCTTTGGATGGTGCTAC
AAGCTAGTACCAGTTGAGCCAGATAAGGTAGAAGAGGCCAATAAAGGAGAGAACACCAGCTTGTTACACC
CTGTGAGCCTGCATGGGATGGATGACCCGGAGAGAGAAGTGTTAGAGTGGAGGTTTGACAGCCGCCTAGC
ATTTCATCACGTGGCCCGAGAGCTGCATCCGGAGTACTTCAAGAACTGCTGATATCGAGCTTGCTACAAG
GGACTTTCCGCTGGGGACTTTCCAGGGAGGCGTGGCCTGGGCGGGACTGGGGAGTGGCGAGCCCTCAGAT
CCTGCATATAAGCAGCTGCTTTTTGCCTGTACTGGGTCTCTCTGGTTAGACCAGATCTGAGCCTGGGAGC
TCTCTGGCTAACTAGGGAACCCACTGCTTAAGCCTCAATAAAGCTTGCCTTGAGTGCTTCAAGTAGTGTG
TGCCCGTCTGTTGTGTGACTCTGGTAACTAGAGATCCCTCAGACCCTTTTAGTCAGTGTGGAAAATCTCT
AGCAGTGGCGCCCGAACAGGGACTTGAAAGCGAAAGGGAAACCAGAGGAGCTCTCTCGACGCAGGACTCG
GCTTGCTGAAGCGCGCACGGCAAGAGGCGAGGGGCGGCGACTGGTGAGTACGCCAAAAATTTTGACTAGC
GGAGGCTAGAAGGAGAGAGATGGGTGCGAGAGCGTCAGTATTAAGCGGGGGAGAATTAGATCGCGATGGG
AAAAAATTCGGTTAAGGCCAGGGGGAAAGAAAAAATATAAATTAAAACATATAGTATGGGCAAGCAGGGA
GCTAGAACGATTCGCAGTTAATCCTGGCCTGTTAGAAACATCAGAAGGCTGTAGACAAATACTGGGACAG
CTACAACCATCCCTTCAGACAGGATCAGAAGAACTTAGATCATTATATAATACAGTAGCAACCCTCTATT
GTGTGCATCAAAGGATAGAGATAAAAGACACCAAGGAAGCTTTAGACAAGATAGAGGAAGAGCAAAACAA
AAGTAAGACCACCGCACAGCAAGCGGCCGGCCGCTGATCTTCAGACCTGGAGGAGGAGATATGAGGGACA
ATTGGAGAAGTGAATTATATAAATATAAAGTAGTAAAAATTGAACCATTAGGAGTAGCACCCACCAAGGC
AAAGAGAAGAGTGGTGCAGAGAGAAAAAAGAGCAGTGGGAATAGGAGCTTTGTTCCTTGGGTTCTTGGGA
GCAGCAGGAAGCACTATGGGCGCAGCGTCAATGACGCTGACGGTACAGGCCAGACAATTATTGTCTGGTA
TAGTGCAGCAGCAGAACAATTTGCTGAGGGCTATTGAGGCGCAACAGCATCTGTTGCAACTCACAGTCTG
GGGCATCAAGCAGCTCCAGGCAAGAATCCTGGCTGTGGAAAGATACCTAAAGGATCAACAGCTCCTGGGG
ATTTGGGGTTGCTCTGGAAAACTCATTTGCACCACTGCTGTGCCTTGGAATGCTAGTTGGAGTAATAAAT
CTCTGGAACAGATTTGGAATCACACGACCTGGATGGAGTGGGACAGAGAAATTAACAATTACACAAGCTT
AATACACTCCTTAATTGAAGAATCGCAAAACCAGCAAGAAAAGAATGAACAAGAATTATTGGAATTAGAT
AAATGGGCAAGTTTGTGGAATTGGTTTAACATAACAAATTGGCTGTGGTATATAAAATTATTCATAATGA
TAGTAGGAGGCTTGGTAGGTTTAAGAATAGTTTTTGCTGTACTTTCTATAGTGAATAGAGTTAGGCAGGG
ATATTCACCATTATCGTTTCAGACCCACCTCCCAACCCCGAGGGGACCCGACAGGCCCGAAGGAATAGAA
GAAGAAGGTGGAGAGAGAGACAGAGACAGATCCATTCGATTAGTGAACGGATCTCGACGGTATCGCCGAA
TTCACAAATGGCAGTATTCATCCACAATTTTAAAAGAAAAGGGGGGATTGGGGGGTACAGTGCAGGGGAA
AGAATAGTAGACATAATAGCAACAGACATACAAACTAAAGAATTACAAAAACAAATTACAAAAATTCAAA
ATTTTCGGGTTTATTACAGGGACAGCAGAGATCCAGTTTGGACTAGTCGTGAGGCTCCGGTGCCCGTCAG
TGGGCAGAGCGCACATCGCCCACAGTCCCCGAGAAGTTGGGGGGAGGGGTCGGCAATTGAACCGGTGCCT
AGAGAAGGTGGCGCGGGGTAAACTGGGAAAGTGATGTCGTGTACTGGCTCCGCCTTTTTCCCGAGGGTGG
GGGAGAACCGTATATAAGTGCAGTAGTCGCCGTGAACGTTCTTTTTCGCAACGGGTTTGCCGCCAGAACA
CAGGTAAGTGCCGTGTGTGGTTCCCGCGGGCCTGGCCTCTTTACGGGTTATGGCCCTTGCGTGCCTTGAA
TTACTTCCACCTGGCTGCAGTACGTGATTCTTGATCCCGAGCTTCGGGTTGGAAGTGGGTGGGAGAGTTC
GAGGCCTTGCGCTTAAGGAGCCCCTTCGCCTCGTGCTTGAGTTGAGGCCTGGCCTGGGCGCTGGGGCCGC
CGCGTGCGAATCTGGTGGCACCTTCGCGCCTGTCTCGCTGCTTTCGATAAGTCTCTAGCCATTTAAAATT
TTTGATGACCTGCTGCGACGCTTTTTTTCTGGCAAGATAGTCTTGTAAATGCGGGCCAAGATCTGCACAC
TGGTATTTCGGTTTTTGGGGCCGCGGGCGGCGACGGGGCCCGTGCGTCCCAGCGCACATGTTCGGCGAGG
CGGGGCCTGCGAGCGCGGCCACCGAGAATCGGACGGGGGTAGTCTCAAGCTGGCCGGCCTGCTCTGGTGC
CTGGCCTCGCGCCGCCGTGTATCGCCCCGCCCTGGGCGGCAAGGCTGGCCCGGTCGGCACCAGTTGCGTG
AGCGGAAAGATGGCCGCTTCCCGGCCCTGCTGCAGGGAGCTCAAAATGGAGGACGCGGCGCTCGGGAGAG
CGGGCGGGTGAGTCACCCACACAAAGGAAAAGGGCCTTTCCGTCCTCAGCCGTCGCTTCATGTGACTCCA
CGGAGTACCGGGCGCCGTCCAGGCACCTCGATTAGTTCTCGAGCTTTTGGAGTACGTCGTCTTTAGGTTG
GGGGGAGGGGTTTTATGCGATGGAGTTTCCCCACACTGAGTGGGTGGAGACTGAAGTTAGGCCAGCTTGG
CACTTGATGTAATTCTCCTTGGAATTTGCCCTTTTTGAGTTTGGATCTTGGTTCATTCTCAAGCCTCAGA
CAGTGGTTCAAAGTTTTTTTCTTCCATTTCAGGTGTCGTGAAGCGGCCCTGCAGATATCAACAAGTTTGT
ACAAAAAAGCAGGCACCATGCGACCCTCCGGGACGGCCGGGGCAGCGCTCCTGGCGCTGCTGGCTGCGCT
CTGCCCGGCGAGTCGGGCTCTGGAGGAAAAGAAAGTTTGCCAAGGCACGAGTAACAAGCTCACGCAGTTG
GGCACTTTTGAAGATCATTTTCTCAGCCTCCAGAGGATGTTCAATAACTGTGAGGTGGTCCTTGGGAATT
TGGAAATTACCTATGTGCAGAGGAATTATGATCTTTCCTTCTTAAAGACCATCCAGGAGGTGGCTGGTTA
TGTCCTCATTGCCCTCAACACAGTGGAGCGAATTCCTTTGGAAAACCTGCAGATCATCAGAGGAAATATG
TACTACGAAAATTCCTATGCCTTAGCAGTCTTATCTAACTATGATGCAAATAAAACCGGACTGAAGGAGC
TGCCCATGAGAAATTTACAGGAAATCCTGCATGGCGCCGTGCGGTTCAGCAACAACCCTGCCCTGTGCAA
CGTGGAGAGCATCCAGTGGCGGGACATAGTCAGCAGTGACTTTCTCAGCAACATGTCGATGGACTTCCAG
AACCACCTGGGCAGCTGCCAAAAGTGTGATCCAAGCTGTCCCAATGGGAGCTGCTGGGGTGCAGGAGAGG
AGAACTGCCAGAAACTGACCAAAATCATCTGTGCCCAGCAGTGCTCCGGGCGCTGCCGTGGCAAGTCCCC
CAGTGACTGCTGCCACAACCAGTGTGCTGCAGGCTGCACAGGCCCCCGGGAGAGCGACTGCCTGGTCTGC
CGCAAATTCCGAGACGAAGCCACGTGCAAGGACACCTGCCCCCCACTCATGCTCTACAACCCCACCACGT
ACCAGATGGATGTGAACCCCGAGGGCAAATACAGCTTTGGTGCCACCTGCGTGAAGAAGTGTCCCCGTAA
TTATGTGGTGACAGATCACGGCTCGTGCGTCCGAGCCTGTGGGGCCGACAGCTATGAGATGGAGGAAGAC
GGCGTCCGCAAGTGTAAGAAGTGCGAAGGGCCTTGCCGCAAAGTGTGTAACGGAATAGGTATTGGTGAAT
TTAAAGACTCACTCTCCATAAATGCTACGAATATTAAACACTTCAAAAACTGCACCTCCATCAGTGGCGA
TCTCCACATCCTGCCGGTGGCATTTAGGGGTGACTCCTTCACACATACTCCTCCTCTGGATCCACAGGAA
CTGGATATTCTGAAAACCGTAAAGGAAATCACAGGGTTTTTGCTGATTCAGGCTTGGCCTGAAAACAGGA
CGGACCTCCATGCCTTTGAGAACCTAGAAATCATACGCGGCAGGACCAAGCAACATGGTCAGTTTTCTCT
TGCAGTCGTCAGCCTGAACATAACATCCTTGGGATTACGCTCCCTCAAGGAGATAAGTGATGGAGATGTG
ATAATTTCAGGAAACAAAAATTTGTGCTATGCAAATACAATAAACTGGAAAAAACTGTTTGGGACCTCCG
GTCAGAAAACCAAAATTATAAGCAACAGAGGTGAAAACAGCTGCAAGGCCACAGGCCAGGTCTGCCATGC
CTTGTGCTCCCCCGAGGGCTGCTGGGGCCCGGAGCCCAGGGACTGCGTCTCTTGCCGGAATGTCAGCCGA
GGCAGGGAATGCGTGGACAAGTGCAACCTTCTGGAGGGTGAGCCAAGGGAGTTTGTGGAGAACTCTGAGT
GCATACAGTGCCACCCAGAGTGCCTGCCTCAGGCCATGAACATCACCTGCACAGGACGGGGACCAGACAA
CTGTATCCAGTGTGCCCACTACATTGACGGCCCCCACTGCGTCAAGACCTGCCCGGCAGGAGTCATGGGA
GAAAACAACACCCTGGTCTGGAAGTACGCAGACGCCGGCCATGTGTGCCACCTGTGCCATCCAAACTGCA
CCTACGGATGCACTGGGCCAGGTCTTGAAGGCTGTCCAACGAATGGGCCTAAGATCCCGTCCATCGCCAC
TGGGATGGTGGGGGCCCTCCTCTTGCTGCTGGTGGTGGCCCTGGGGATCGGCCTCTTCATGCGAAGGCGC
CACATCGTTCGGAAGCGCACGCTGCGGAGGCTGCTGCAGGAGAGGGAGCTTGTGGAGCCTCTTACACCCA
GTGGAGAAGCTCCCAACCAAGCTCTCTTGAGGATCTTGAAGGATGAATTCAAAAAGATCAAAGTGCTGGG
CTCCGGTGCGTTCGGCACGGTGTATAAGGGACTCTGGATCCCAGAAGGTGAGAAAGTTAAAATTCCCGTC
GCTATCAAGGAATTAAGAGAAGCAACATCTCCGAAAGCCAACAAGGAAATCCTCGATGAAGCCTACGTGA
TGGCCAGCGTGGACAACCCCCACGTGTGCCGCCTGCTGGGCATCTGCCTCACCTCCACCGTGCAGCTCAT
CACGCAGCTCATGCCCTTCGGCTGCCTCCTGGACTATGTCCGGGAACACAAAGACAATATTGGCTCCCAG
TACCTGCTCAACTGGTGTGTGCAGATCGCAAAGGGCATGAACTACTTGGAGGACCGTCGCTTGGTGCACC
GCGACCTGGCAGCCAGGAACGTACTGGTGAAAACACCGCAGCATGTCAAGATCACAGATTTTGGGCTGGC
CAAACTGCTGGGTGCGGAAGAGAAAGAATACCATGCAGAAGGAGGCAAAGTGCCTATCAAGTGGATGGCA
TTGGAATCAATTTTACACAGAATCTATACCCACCAGAGTGATGTCTGGAGCTACGGGGTGACCGTTTGGG
AGTTGATGACCTTTGGATCCAAGCCATATGACGGAATCCCTGCCAGCGAGATCTCCTCCATCCTGGAGAA
AGGAGAACGCCTCCCTCAGCCACCCATATGTACCATCGATGTCTACATGATCATGGTCAAGTGCTGGATG
ATAGACGCAGATAGTCGCCCAAAGTTCCGTGAGTTGATCATCGAATTCTCCAAAATGGCCCGAGACCCCC
AGCGCTACCTTGTCATTCAGGGGGATGAAAGAATGCATTTGCCAAGTCCTACAGACTCCAACTTCTACCG
TGCCCTGATGGATGAAGAAGACATGGACGACGTGGTGGATGCCGACGAGTACCTCATCCCACAGCAGGGC
TTCTTCAGCAGCCCCTCCACGTCACGGACTCCCCTCCTGAGCTCTCTGAGTGCAACCAGCAACAATTCCA
CCGTGGCTTGCATTGATAGAAATGGGCTGCAAAGCTGTCCCATCAAGGAAGACAGCTTCTTGCAGCGATA
CAGCTCAGACCCCACAGGCGCCTTGACTGAGGACAGCATAGACGACACCTTCCTCCCAGTGCCTGAATAC
ATAAACCAGTCCGTTCCCAAAAGGCCCGCTGGCTCTGTGCAGAATCCTGTCTATCACAATCAGCCTCTGA
ACCCCGCGCCCAGCAGAGACCCACACTACCAGGACCCCCACAGCACTGCAGTGGGCAACCCCGAGTATCT
CAACACTGTCCAGCCCACCTGTGTCAACAGCACATTCGACAGCCCTGCCCACTGGGCCCAGAAAGGCAGC
CACCAAATTAGCCTGGACAACCCTGACTACCAGCAGGACTTCTTTCCCAAGGAAGCCAAGCCAAATGGCA
TCTTTAAGGGCTCCACAGCTGAAAATGCAGAATACCTAAGGGTCGCGCCACAAAGCAGTGAATTTATTGG
AGCATAGAACCCAGCTTTCTTGTACAAAGTGGTGATATCCAATTAACCCTCACTAAAGGTTAAAGATGTT
AAAGAATGAGTGACCCTATAGTGAGTCGTATTACCACCCAACTTTTCTATACAAAGTGGTTGATATCCAG
CACAGTGGCGGCCGCTCGAGTCTAGAGGGCCCGCGGTTCGAAGGTAAGCCTATCCCTAACCCTCTCCTCG
GTCTCGATTCTACGCGTACCGGTTAGTAATGAGATCCCTCCCCCCCCCCTAACGTTACTGGCCGAAGCCG
CTTGGAATAAGGCCGGTGTGCGTTTGTCTATATGTTATTTTCCACCATATTGCCGTCTTTTGGCAATGTG
AGGGCCCGGAAACCTGGCCCTGTCTTCTTGACGAGCATTCCTAGGGGTCTTTCCCCTCTCGCCAAAGGAA
TGCAAGGTCTGTTGAATGTCGTGAAGGAAGCAGTTCCTCTGGAAGCTTCTTGAAGACAAACAACGTCTGT
AGCGACCCTTTGCAGGCAGCGGAACCCCCCACCTGGCGACAGGTGCCTCTGCGGCCAAAAGCCACGTGTA
TAAGATACACCTGCAAAGGCGGCACAACCCCAGTGCCACGTTGTGAGTTGGATAGTTGTGGAAAGAGTCA
AATGGCTCTCCTCAAGCGTATTCAACAAGGGGCTGAAGGATGCCCAGAAGGTACCCCATTGTATGGGATC
TGATCTGGGGCCTCGGTGCACATGCTTTACATGTGTTTAGTCGAGGTTAAAAAAACGTCTAGGCCCCCCG
AACCACGGGGACGTGGTTTTCCTTTGAAAAACACGATGATAATATGGCCACACATATGACCGAGTACAAG
CCCACGGTGCGCCTCGCCACCCGCGACGACGTCCCCAGGGCCGTACGCACCCTCGCCGCCGCGTTCGCCG
ACTACCCCGCCACGCGCCACACCGTCGATCCGGACCGCCACATCGAGCGGGTCACCGAGCTGCAAGAACT
CTTCCTCACGCGCGTCGGGCTCGACATCGGCAAGGTGTGGGTCGCGGACGACGGCGCCGCGGTGGCGGTC
TGGACCACGCCGGAGAGCGTCGAAGCGGGGGCGGTGTTCGCCGAGATCGGCCCGCGCATGGCCGAGTTGA
GCGGTTCCCGGCTGGCCGCGCAGCAACAGATGGAAGGCCTCCTGGCGCCGCACCGGCCCAAGGAGCCCGC
GTGGTTCCTGGCCACCGTCGGCGTCTCGCCCGACCACCAGGGCAAGGGTCTGGGCAGCGCCGTCGTGCTC
CCCGGAGTGGAGGCGGCCGAGCGCGCCGGGGTGCCCGCCTTCCTGGAGACCTCCGCGCCCCGCAACCTCC
CCTTCTACGAGCGGCTCGGCTTCACCGTCACCGCCGACGTCGAGGTGCCCGAAGGACCGCGCACCTGGTG
CATGACCCGCAAGCCCGGTGCCTAAATCGATAGATCCTAATCAACCTCTGGATTACAAAATTTGTGAAAG
ATTGACTGGTATTCTTAACTATGTTGCTCCTTTTACGCTATGTGGATACGCTGCTTTAATGCCTTTGTAT
CATGCTATTGCTTCCCGTATGGCTTTCATTTTCTCCTCCTTGTATAAATCCTGGTTGCTGTCTCTTTATG
AGGAGTTGTGGCCCGTTGTCAGGCAACGTGGCGTGGTGTGCACTGTGTTTGCTGACGCAACCCCCACTGG
TTGGGGCATTGCCACCACCTGTCAGCTCCTTTCCGGGACTTTCGCTTTCCCCCTCCCTATTGCCACGGCG
GAACTCATCGCCGCCTGCCTTGCCCGCTGCTGGACAGGGGCTCGGCTGTTGGGCACTGACAATTCCGTGG
TGTTGTCGGGGAAATCATCGTCCTTTCCTTGGCTGCTCGCCTGTGTTGCCACCTGGATTCTGCGCGGGAC
GTCCTTCTGCTACGTCCCTTCGGCCCTCAATCCAGCGGACCTTCCTTCCCGCGGCCTGCTGCCGGCTCTG
CGGCCTCTTCCGCGTCTTCGCCTTCGCCCTCAGACGAGTCGGATCTCCCTTTGGGCCGCCTCCCCGCCTG
AGATCCTTTAAGACCAATGACTTACAAGGCAGCTGTAGATCTTAGCCACTTTTTAAAAGAAAAGGGGGGA
CTGGAAGGGCTAATTCACTCCCAACGAAGACAAGATCTGCTTTTTGCTTGTACTGGGTCTCTCTGGTTAG
ACCAGATCTGAGCCTGGGAGCTCTCTGGCTAACTAGGGAACCCACTGCTTAAGCCTCAATAAAGCTTGCC
TTGAGTGCTTCAAGTAGTGTGTGCCCGTCTGTTGTGTGACTCTGGTAACTAGAGATCCCTCAGACCCTTT
TAGTCAGTGTGGAAAATCTCTAGCAGTAGTAGTTCATGTCATCTTATTATTCAGTATTTATAACTTGCAA
AGAAATGAATATCAGAGAGTGAGAGGCCCGGGTTAATTAAGGAAAGGGCTAGATCATTCTTGAAGACGAA
AGGGCCTCGTGATACGCCTATTTTTATAGGTTAATGTCATGATAATAATGGTTTCTTAGACGTCAGGTGG
CACTTTTCGGGGAAATGTGCGCGGAACCCCTATTTGTTTATTTTTCTAAATACATTCAAATATGTATCCG
CTCATGAGACAATAACCCTGATAAATGCTTCAATAATATTGAAAAAGGAAGAGTATGAGTATTCAACATT
TCCGTGTCGCCCTTATTCCCTTTTTTGCGGCATTTTGCCTTCCTGTTTTTGCTCACCCAGAAACGCTGGT
GAAAGTAAAAGATGCTGAAGATCAGTTGGGTGCACGAGTGGGTTACATCGAACTGGATCTCAACAGCGGT
AAGATCCTTGAGAGTTTTCGCCCCGAAGAACGTTTTCCAATGATGAGCACTTTTAAAGTTCTGCTATGTG
GCGCGGTATTATCCCGTGTTGACGCCGGGCAAGAGCAACTCGGTCGCCGCATACACTATTCTCAGAATGA
CTTGGTTGAGTACTCACCAGTCACAGAAAAGCATCTTACGGATGGCATGACAGTAAGAGAATTATGCAGT
GCTGCCATAACCATGAGTGATAACACTGCGGCCAACTTACTTCTGACAACGATCGGAGGACCGAAGGAGC
TAACCGCTTTTTTGCACAACATGGGGGATCATGTAACTCGCCTTGATCGTTGGGAACCGGAGCTGAATGA
AGCCATACCAAACGACGAGCGTGACACCACGATGCCTGTAGCAATGGCAACAACGTTGCGCAAACTATTA
ACTGGCGAACTACTTACTCTAGCTTCCCGGCAACAATTAATAGACTGGATGGAGGCGGATAAAGTTGCAG
GACCACTTCTGCGCTCGGCCCTTCCGGCTGGCTGGTTTATTGCTGATAAATCTGGAGCCGGTGAGCGTGG
GTCTCGCGGTATCATTGCAGCACTGGGGCCAGATGGTAAGCCCTCCCGTATCGTAGTTATCTACACGACG
GGGAGTCAGGCAACTATGGATGAACGAAATAGACAGATCGCTGAGATAGGTGCCTCACTGATTAAGCATT
GGTAACTGTCAGACCAAGTTTACTCATATATACTTTAGATTGATTTAAAACTTCATTTTTAATTTAAAAG
GATCTAGGTGAAGATCCTTTTTGATAATCTCATGACCAAAATCCCTTAACGTGAGTTTTCGTTCCACTGA
GCGTCAGACCCCGTAGAAAAGATCAAAGGATCTTCTTGAGATCCTTTTTTTCTGCGCGTAATCTGCTGCT
TGCAAACAAAAAAACCACCGCTACCAGCGGTGGTTTGTTTGCCGGATCAAGAGCTACCAACTCTTTTTCC
GAAGGTAACTGGCTTCAGCAGAGCGCAGATACCAAATACTGTTCTTCTAGTGTAGCCGTAGTTAGGCCAC
CACTTCAAGAACTCTGTAGCACCGCCTACATACCTCGCTCTGCTAATCCTGTTACCAGTGGCTGCTGCCA
GTGGCGATAAGTCGTGTCTTACCGGGTTGGACTCAAGACGATAGTTACCGGATAAGGCGCAGCGGTCGGG
CTGAACGGGGGGTTCGTGCACACAGCCCAGCTTGGAGCGAACGACCTACACCGAACTGAGATACCTACAG
CGTGAGCTATGAGAAAGCGCCACGCTTCCCGAAGGGAGAAAGGCGGACAGGTATCCGGTAAGCGGCAGGG
TCGGAACAGGAGAGCGCACGAGGGAGCTTCCAGGGGGAAACGCCTGGTATCTTTATAGTCCTGTCGGGTT
TCGCCACCTCTGACTTGAGCGTCGATTTTTGTGATGCTCGTCAGGGGGGCGGAGCCTATGGAAAAACGCC
AGCAACGCGGCCTTTTTACGGTTCCTGGCCTTTTGCTGGCCTTTTGCTCACATGTTCTTTCCTGCGTTAT
CCCCTGATTCTGTGGATAACCGTATTACCGCCTTTGAGTGAGCTGATACCGCTCGCCGCAGCCGAACGAC
CGAGCGCAGCGAGTCAGTGAGCGAGGAAGCGGAAGAGCGCCCAATACGCAAACCGCCTCTCCCCGCGCGT
TGGCCGATTCATTAATGCAGCAAGCTCATGGCTGACTAATTTTTTTTATTTATGCAGAGGCCGAGGCCGC
CTCGGCCTCTGAGCTATTCCAGAAGTAGTGAGGAGGCTTTTTTGGAGGCCTAGGCTTTTGCAAAAAGCTC
CCCGTGGCACGACAGGTTTCCCGACTGGAAAGCGGGCAGTGAGCGCAACGCAATTAATGTGAGTTAGCTC
ACTCATTAGGCACCCCAGGCTTTACACTTTATGCTTCCGGCTCGTATGTTGTGTGGAATTGTGAGCGGAT
AACAATTTCACACAGGAAACAGCTATGACATGATTACGAATTTCACAAATAAAGCATTTTTTTCACTGCA
TTCTAGTTGTGGTTTGTCCAAACTCATCAATGTATCTTATCATGTCTGGATCAACTGGATAACTCAAGCT
AACCAAAATCATCCCAAACTTCCCACCCCATACCCTATTACCACTGCCAATTACCTGTGGTTTCATTTAC
TCTAAACCTGTGATTCCTCTGAATTATTTTCATTTTAAAGAAATTGTATTTGTTAAATATGTACTACAAA
CTTAGTAGT
Features (pLannotate 1.2.2; 30 found; start..end, strand, type, name):
    377..634     +  LTR            5' LTR (truncated): truncated 5' long terminal repeat (LTR) from HIV-1
    681..806     +  misc_feature   HIV-1 Ψ: packaging signal of human immunodeficiency virus type 1
    790..1128    +  CDS            HIV-1 gag (fragment): gag protein from human immunodeficiency virus 1; gag
   1303..1536    +  misc_feature   RRE: The Rev response element (RRE) of HIV-1 allows for Rev-dependent mRNA export from the nucleus to the cytoplasm.
   1913..2013    +  CDS            Rev (fragment): human immunodeficiency virus 1 (HIV-1) Rev protein; rev; enhances nuclear export of unspliced and incompletely spliced viral mRNAs
   2058..2175    +  misc_feature   cPPT/CTS: central polypurine tract and central termination sequence of HIV-1
   2223..3401    +  promoter       EF-1α promoter: strong constitutive promoter for human elongation factor EF-1α
   3422..3442    +  protein_bind   attB1: mutant version of attB; core recombination site for the Gateway® BP reaction BP Clonase™
   3448..7075    +  CDS            EGFR (fragment): precursor of human epidermal growth factor receptor
   7079..7103    -  protein_bind   attB2: mutant version of attB; recombination site for the Gateway® BP reaction BP Clonase™
   7111..7129    +  promoter       T3 promoter: promoter for bacteriophage T3 RNA polymerase
   7155..7173    -  promoter       T7 promoter: promoter for bacteriophage T7 RNA polymerase
   7179..7197    -  protein_bind   attB4 (fragment): mutant version of attB; core recombination site for the Gateway® BP reaction BP Clonase™
   7253..7294    +  CDS            V5 tag: epitope tag from simian virus 5
   7420..7882    +  misc_feature   IRES: internal ribosome entry site (IRES) of the encephalomyocarditis virus (EMCV)
   7896..8493    +  CDS            PuroR (fragment): puromycin N-acetyltransferase; pac from Streptomyces; confers resistance to puromycin
   8509..9097    +  misc_feature   WPRE: woodchuck hepatitis virus posttranscriptional regulatory element
   9105..9170    +  CDS            nef (fragment): NEF_HV1Z2 - Experimental evidence at protein level: Swiss-Prot protein existence level 1. Extracellular Nef protein targets CD4(+) T-lymphocytes for apoptosis by interacting with CXCR4 surface receptors. From Human immunodeficiency virus type 1 group M subtype D (isolate Z2/CDC-Z34) (HIV-1).
   9172..9405    +  LTR            3' LTR (ΔU3): self-inactivating 3' long terminal repeat (LTR) from HIV-1
   9610..9714    +  promoter       AmpR promoter: bla
   9715..10575   +  CDS            AmpR: β-lactamase; bla; confers resistance to ampicillin, carbenicillin, and related antibiotics
  10746..11334   +  rep_origin     ori: high-copy-number ColE1/pMB1/pBR322/pUC origin of replication
  11517..11571   +  CDS            lacI (fragment): lac repressor; lacI; The lac repressor binds to the lac operator to inhibit transcription in E. coli. This inhibition can be relieved by adding lactose or isopropyl-β-D-thiogalactopyranoside (IPTG).
  11577..11670   +  rep_origin     SV40 ori (fragment): SV40 origin of replication
  11695..11732   +  CDS            lacI (fragment): lac repressor; lacI; The lac repressor binds to the lac operator to inhibit transcription in E. coli. This inhibition can be relieved by adding lactose or isopropyl-β-D-thiogalactopyranoside (IPTG).
  11745..11766   +  protein_bind   CAP binding site: CAP binding activates transcription in the presence of cAMP. E. coli catabolite activator protein
  11781..11811   +  promoter       lac promoter: promoter for the E. coli lac operon
  11815..11837   +  protein_bind   lac operator (fragment): The lac repressor binds to the lac operator to inhibit transcription in E. coli. This inhibition can be relieved by adding lactose or isopropyl-β-D-thiogalactopyranoside (IPTG). lac repressor encoded by lacI
  11869..11952   +  polyA_signal   SV40 poly(A) signal (fragment): SV40 polyadenylation signal
  12119..329     +  CDS            nef (fragment) (across the origin): NEF_HV1BR - Experimental evidence at protein level: Swiss-Prot protein existence level 1. Extracellular Nef protein targets CD4(+) T-lymphocytes for apoptosis by interacting with CXCR4 surface receptors (PubMed:14990729). From Human immunodeficiency virus type 1 group M subtype B (isolate BRU/LAI) (HIV-1).
