[The description below was written by a language model from this plasmid's Addgene catalogue record and pLannotate feature annotations shown in this document.]
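Description:
pHAGE-EGFR-E709_T710delinsD is an HIV-1-based lentiviral expression plasmid of about 12.1 kb, built on the pHAGE backbone, that carries the human epidermal growth factor receptor with the in-frame E709_T710delinsD mutation, in which residues E709 and T710 are replaced by a single aspartate. In bacteria it is maintained through a high-copy ColE1/pUC-type origin and selected with ampicillin via the β-lactamase gene. The viral portion contains a truncated 5' LTR, the Ψ packaging signal with an adjoining gag fragment, the Rev response element for Rev-dependent nuclear export of the genomic RNA, the cPPT/CTS element, and a ΔU3 self-inactivating 3' LTR. Because the plasmid lacks the viral structural and enzymatic genes, packaging functions must be provided in trans to make particles.

Between the LTRs, a constitutive EF-1α promoter drives the EGFR coding sequence, which is flanked by attB1 and attB2 sites left by Gateway recombination. Downstream lie short T3 and T7 promoter sequences, a partial attB4 site and an annotated V5 epitope tag. The table alone does not show whether the V5 tag is fused in frame to the receptor. An EMCV IRES then allows translation of puromycin N-acetyltransferase from the same transcript, so transduced mammalian cells can be selected with puromycin, and a WPRE enhances transcript expression. Small lac, SV40 and nef fragments elsewhere appear to be backbone remnants. The construct is intended for stable lentiviral expression of this EGFR variant, and it comes from a study on systematic functional annotation of somatic mutations in cancer.
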