Addgene plasmid #116239: pHAGE-EGFR-E709_T710delinsD
Purpose: Lentiviral expression of EGFR E709_T710delinsD
Depositing lab: Gordon Mills & Kenneth Scott. Depositing organization: Baylor College of Medicine. Publication: Systematic Functional Annotation of Somatic Mutations in Cancer. Ng PK, Li J, Jeong KJ, Shao S, Chen H, Tsang YH, Sengupta S, Wang Z, Bhavana VH, Tran R, Soewito S, Minussi DC, Moreno D, Kong K, Dogruluk T, Lu H, Gao J, Tokheim C, Zhou DC, Johnson AM, Zeng J, Ip CKM, Ju Z, Wester M, Yu S, Li Y, Vellano CP, Schultz N, Karchin R, Ding L, Lu Y, Cheung LWT, Chen K, Shaw KR, Meric-Bernstam F, Scott KL, Yi S, Sahni N, Liang H, Mills GB. Cancer Cell. 2018 Mar 12;33(3):450-462.e10. doi: 10.1016/j.ccell.2018.01.021. PubMed 29533785.
Backbone
  Vector backbone: pHAGE
  Vector type: Lentiviral
Growth in bacteria
  Bacterial resistance: Ampicillin, 100 μg/mL
  Growth temperature: 37°C
  Growth strain: Stbl3
  Copy number: High Copy
Gene/Insert
  Gene/Insert name: EGFR
  Species: H. sapiens (human)
  Mutation: E709_T710delinsD
  Entrez Gene: EGFR (a.k.a. ERBB, ERBB1, ERRP, HER1, NISBD2, NNCIS, PIG61, mENA)
  Cloning method: Gateway Cloning
Terms and licenses: Academic/Nonprofit Terms; Industry Terms: Not Available to Industry
How to cite: pHAGE-EGFR-E709_T710delinsD was a gift from Gordon Mills & Kenneth Scott (Addgene plasmid # 116239 ; http://n2t.net/addgene:116239 ; RRID:Addgene_116239)
