>Addgene plasmid #116239 | pHAGE-EGFR-E709_T710delinsD | depositor partial sequence | sequence record 219112 | insert
ATGCGACCCTCCGGGACGGCCGGGGCAGCGCTCCTGGCGCTGCTGGCTGCGCTCTGCCCGGCGAGTCGGG
CTCTGGAGGAAAAGAAAGTTTGCCAAGGCACGAGTAACAAGCTCACGCAGTTGGGCACTTTTGAAGATCA
TTTTCTCAGCCTCCAGAGGATGTTCAATAACTGTGAGGTGGTCCTTGGGAATTTGGAAATTACCTATGTG
CAGAGGAATTATGATCTTTCCTTCTTAAAGACCATCCAGGAGGTGGCTGGTTATGTCCTCATTGCCCTCA
ACACAGTGGAGCGAATTCCTTTGGAAAACCTGCAGATCATCAGAGGAAATATGTACTACGAAAATTCCTA
TGCCTTAGCAGTCTTATCTAACTATGATGCAAATAAAACCGGACTGAAGGAGCTGCCCATGAGAAATTTA
CAGGAAATCCTGCATGGCGCCGTGCGGTTCAGCAACAACCCTGCCCTGTGCAACGTGGAGAGCATCCAGT
GGCGGGACATAGTCAGCAGTGACTTTCTCAGCAACATGTCGATGGACTTCCAGAACCACCTGGGCAGCTG
CCAAAAGTGTGATCCAAGCTGTCCCAATGGGAGCTGCTGGGGTGCAGGAGAGGAGAACTGCCAGAAACTG
ACCAAAATCATCTGTGCCCAGCAGTGCTCCGGGCGCTGCCGTGGCAAGTCCCCCAGTGACTGCTGCCACA
ACCAGTGTGCTGCAGGCTGCACAGGCCCCCGGGAGAGCGACTGCCTGGTCTGCCGCAAATTCCGAGACGA
AGCCACGTGCAAGGACACCTGCCCCCCACTCATGCTCTACAACCCCACCACGTACCAGATGGATGTGAAC
CCCGAGGGCAAATACAGCTTTGGTGCCACCTGCGTGAAGAAGTGTCCCCGTAATTATGTGGTGACAGATC
ACGGCTCGTGCGTCCGAGCCTGTGGGGCCGACAGCTATGAGATGGAGGAAGACGGCGTCCGCAAGTGTAA
GAAGTGCGAAGGGCCTTGCCGCAAAGTGTGTAACGGAATAGGTATTGGTGAATTTAAAGACTCACTCTCC
ATAAATGCTACGAATATTAAACACTTCAAAAACTGCACCTCCATCAGTGGCGATCTCCACATCCTGCCGG
TGGCATTTAGGGGTGACTCCTTCACACATACTCCTCCTCTGGATCCACAGGAACTGGATATTCTGAAAAC
CGTAAAGGAAATCACAGGGTTTTTGCTGATTCAGGCTTGGCCTGAAAACAGGACGGACCTCCATGCCTTT
GAGAACCTAGAAATCATACGCGGCAGGACCAAGCAACATGGTCAGTTTTCTCTTGCAGTCGTCAGCCTGA
ACATAACATCCTTGGGATTACGCTCCCTCAAGGAGATAAGTGATGGAGATGTGATAATTTCAGGAAACAA
AAATTTGTGCTATGCAAATACAATAAACTGGAAAAAACTGTTTGGGACCTCCGGTCAGAAAACCAAAATT
ATAAGCAACAGAGGTGAAAACAGCTGCAAGGCCACAGGCCAGGTCTGCCATGCCTTGTGCTCCCCCGAGG
GCTGCTGGGGCCCGGAGCCCAGGGACTGCGTCTCTTGCCGGAATGTCAGCCGAGGCAGGGAATGCGTGGA
CAAGTGCAACCTTCTGGAGGGTGAGCCAAGGGAGTTTGTGGAGAACTCTGAGTGCATACAGTGCCACCCA
GAGTGCCTGCCTCAGGCCATGAACATCACCTGCACAGGACGGGGACCAGACAACTGTATCCAGTGTGCCC
ACTACATTGACGGCCCCCACTGCGTCAAGACCTGCCCGGCAGGAGTCATGGGAGAAAACAACACCCTGGT
CTGGAAGTACGCAGACGCCGGCCATGTGTGCCACCTGTGCCATCCAAACTGCACCTACGGATGCACTGGG
CCAGGTCTTGAAGGCTGTCCAACGAATGGGCCTAAGATCCCGTCCATCGCCACTGGGATGGTGGGGGCCC
TCCTCTTGCTGCTGGTGGTGGCCCTGGGGATCGGCCTCTTCATGCGAAGGCGCCACATCGTTCGGAAGCG
CACGCTGCGGAGGCTGCTGCAGGAGAGGGAGCTTGTGGAGCCTCTTACACCCAGTGGAGAAGCTCCCAAC
CAAGCTCTCTTGAGGATCTTGAAGGATGAATTCAAAAAGATCAAAGTGCTGGGCTCCGGTGCGTTCGGCA
CGGTGTATAAGGGACTCTGGATCCCAGAAGGTGAGAAAGTTAAAATTCCCGTCGCTATCAAGGAATTAAG
AGAAGCAACATCTCCGAAAGCCAACAAGGAAATCCTCGATGAAGCCTACGTGATGGCCAGCGTGGACAAC
CCCCACGTGTGCCGCCTGCTGGGCATCTGCCTCACCTCCACCGTGCAGCTCATCACGCAGCTCATGCCCT
TCGGCTGCCTCCTGGACTATGTCCGGGAACACAAAGACAATATTGGCTCCCAGTACCTGCTCAACTGGTG
TGTGCAGATCGCAAAGGGCATGAACTACTTGGAGGACCGTCGCTTGGTGCACCGCGACCTGGCAGCCAGG
AACGTACTGGTGAAAACACCGCAGCATGTCAAGATCACAGATTTTGGGCTGGCCAAACTGCTGGGTGCGG
AAGAGAAAGAATACCATGCAGAAGGAGGCAAAGTGCCTATCAAGTGGATGGCATTGGAATCAATTTTACA
CAGAATCTATACCCACCAGAGTGATGTCTGGAGCTACGGGGTGACCGTTTGGGAGTTGATGACCTTTGGA
TCCAAGCCATATGACGGAATCCCTGCCAGCGAGATCTCCTCCATCCTGGAGAAAGGAGAACGCCTCCCTC
AGCCACCCATATGTACCATCGATGTCTACATGATCATGGTCAAGTGCTGGATGATAGACGCAGATAGTCG
CCCAAAGTTCCGTGAGTTGATCATCGAATTCTCCAAAATGGCCCGAGACCCCCAGCGCTACCTTGTCATT
CAGGGGGATGAAAGAATGCATTTGCCAAGTCCTACAGACTCCAACTTCTACCGTGCCCTGATGGATGAAG
AAGACATGGACGACGTGGTGGATGCCGACGAGTACCTCATCCCACAGCAGGGCTTCTTCAGCAGCCCCTC
CACGTCACGGACTCCCCTCCTGAGCTCTCTGAGTGCAACCAGCAACAATTCCACCGTGGCTTGCATTGAT
AGAAATGGGCTGCAAAGCTGTCCCATCAAGGAAGACAGCTTCTTGCAGCGATACAGCTCAGACCCCACAG
GCGCCTTGACTGAGGACAGCATAGACGACACCTTCCTCCCAGTGCCTGAATACATAAACCAGTCCGTTCC
CAAAAGGCCCGCTGGCTCTGTGCAGAATCCTGTCTATCACAATCAGCCTCTGAACCCCGCGCCCAGCAGA
GACCCACACTACCAGGACCCCCACAGCACTGCAGTGGGCAACCCCGAGTATCTCAACACTGTCCAGCCCA
CCTGTGTCAACAGCACATTCGACAGCCCTGCCCACTGGGCCCAGAAAGGCAGCCACCAAATTAGCCTGGA
CAACCCTGACTACCAGCAGGACTTCTTTCCCAAGGAAGCCAAGCCAAATGGCATCTTTAAGGGCTCCACA
GCTGAAAATGCAGAATACCTAAGGGTCGCGCCACAAAGCAGTGAATTTATTGGAGCATGA
